>Addgene plasmid #82282 | pDONR223_VEGFC_WT | addgene full sequence | sequence record 165334 | Addgene NGS result
CTCTGTAGCACCGCCTACATACCTCGCTCTGCTAATCCTGTTACCAGTGGCTGCTGCCAGTGGCGATAAG
TCGTGTCTTACCGGGTTGGACTCAAGACGATAGTTACCGGATAAGGCGCAGCGGTCGGGCTGAACGGGGG
GTTCGTGCACACAGCCCAGCTTGGAGCGAACGACCTACACCGAACTGAGATACCTACAGCGTGAGCTATG
AGAAAGCGCCACGCTTCCCGAAGGGAGAAAGGCGGACAGGTATCCGGTAAGCGGCAGGGTCGGAACAGGA
GAGCGCACGAGGGAGCTTCCAGGGGGAAACGCCTGGTATCTTTATAGTCCTGTCGGGTTTCGCCACCTCT
GACTTGAGCGTCGATTTTTGTGATGCTCGTCAGGGGGGCGGAGCCTATGGAAAAACGCCAGCAACGCGGC
CTTTTTACGGTTCCTGGCCTTTTGCTGGCCTTTTGCTCACATGTTCTTTCCTGCGTTATCCCCTGATTCT
GTGGATAACCGTATTACCGCCTTTGAGTGAGCTGATACCGCTCGCCGCAGCCGAACGACCGAGCGCAGCG
AGTCAGTGAGCGAGGAAGCGGAAGAGCGCCCAATACGCAAACCGCCTCTCCCCGCGCGTTGGCCGATTCA
TTAATGCAGCTGGCACGACAGGTTTCCCGACTGGAAAGCGGGCAGTGAGCGCAACGCAATTAATACGCGT
ACCGCTAGCCAGGAAGAGTTTGTAGAAACGCAAAAAGGCCATCCGTCAGGATGGCCTTCTGCTTAGTTTG
ATGCCTGGCAGTTTATGGCGGGCGTCCTGCCCGCCACCCTCCGGGCCGTTGCTTCACAACGTTCAAATCC
GCTCCCGGCGGATTTGTCCTACTCAGGAGAGCGTTCACCGACAAACAACAGATAAAACGAAAGGCCCAGT
CTTCCGACTGAGCCTTTCGTTTTATTTGATGCCTGGCAGTTCCCTACTCTCGCGTTAACGCTAGCATGGA
TGTTTTCCCAGTCACGACGTTGTAAAACGACGGCCAGTCTTAAGCTCGGGCCCCAAATAATGATTTTATT
TTGACTGATAGTGACCTGTTCGTTGCAACAAATTGATGAGCAATGCTTTTTTATAATGCCAACTTTGTAC
AAAAAAGTTGGCATGCACTTGCTGGGCTTCTTCTCTGTGGCGTGTTCTCTGCTCGCCGCTGCGCTGCTCC
CGGGTCCTCGCGAGGCGCCCGCCGCCGCCGCCGCCTTCGAGTCCGGACTCGACCTCTCGGACGCGGAGCC
CGACGCGGGCGAGGCCACGGCTTATGCAAGCAAAGATCTGGAGGAGCAGTTACGGTCTGTGTCCAGTGTA
GATGAACTCATGACTGTACTCTACCCAGAATATTGGAAAATGTACAAGTGTCAGCTAAGGAAAGGAGGCT
GGCAACATAACAGAGAACAGGCCAACCTCAACTCAAGGACAGAAGAGACTATAAAATTTGCTGCAGCACA
TTATAATACAGAGATCTTGAAAAGTATTGATAATGAGTGGAGAAAGACTCAATGCATGCCACGGGAGGTG
TGTATAGATGTGGGGAAGGAGTTTGGAGTCGCGACAAACACCTTCTTTAAACCTCCATGTGTGTCCGTCT
ACAGATGTGGGGGTTGCTGCAATAGTGAGGGGCTGCAGTGCATGAACACCAGCACGAGCTACCTCAGCAA
GACGTTATTTGAAATTACAGTGCCTCTCTCTCAAGGCCCCAAACCAGTAACAATCAGTTTTGCCAATCAC
ACTTCCTGCCGATGCATGTCTAAACTGGATGTTTACAGACAAGTTCATTCCATTATTAGACGTTCCCTGC
CAGCAACACTACCACAGTGTCAGGCAGCGAACAAGACCTGCCCCACCAATTACATGTGGAATAATCACAT
CTGCAGATGCCTGGCTCAGGAAGATTTTATGTTTTCCTCGGATGCTGGAGATGACTCAACAGATGGATTC
CATGACATCTGTGGACCAAACAAGGAGCTGGATGAAGAGACCTGTCAGTGTGTCTGCAGAGCGGGGCTTC
GGCCTGCCAGCTGTGGACCCCACAAAGAACTAGACAGAAACTCATGCCAGTGTGTCTGTAAAAACAAACT
CTTCCCCAGCCAATGTGGGGCCAACCGAGAATTTGATGAAAACACATGCCAGTGTGTATGTAAAAGAACC
TGCCCCAGAAATCAACCCCTAAATCCTGGAAAATGTGCCTGTGAATGTACAGAAAGTCCACAGAAATGCT
TGTTAAAAGGAAAGAAGTTCCACCACCAAACATGCAGCTGTTACAGACGGCCATGTACGAACCGCCAGAA
GGCTTGTGAGCCAGGATTTTCATATAGTGAAGAAGTGTGTCGTTGTGTCCCTTCATATTGGCAAAGACCA
CAAATGAGCTACCCAACTTTCTTGTACAAAGTTGGCATTATAAGAAAGCATTGCTTATCAATTTGTTGCA
ACGAACAGGTCACTATCAGTCAAAATAAAATCATTATTTGCCATCCAGCTGATATCCCCTATAGTGAGTC
GTATTACATGGTCATAGCTGTTTCCTGGCAGCTCTGGCCCGTGTCTCAAAATCTCTGATGTTACATTGCA
CAAGATAAAAATATATCATCATGCCTCCTCTAGACCAGCCAGGACAGAAATGCCTCGACTTCGCTGCTAC
CCAAGGTTGCCGGGTGACGCACACCGTGGAAACGGATGAAGGCACGAACCCAGTGGACATAAGCCTGTTC
GGTTCGTAAGCTGTAATGCAAGTAGCGTATGCGCTCACGCAACTGGTCCAGAACCTTGACCGAACGCAGC
GGTGGTAACGGCGCAGTGGCGGTTTTCATGGCTTGTTATGACTGTTTTTTTGGGGTACAGTCTATGCCTC
GGGCATCCAAGCAGCAAGCGCGTTACGCCGTGGGTCGATGTTTGATGTTATGGAGCAGCAACGATGTTAC
GCAGCAGGGCAGTCGCCCTAAAACAAAGTTAAACATTATGAGGGAAGCGGTGATCGCCGAAGTATCGACT
CAACTATCAGAGGTAGTTGGCGTCATCGAGCGCCATCTCGAACCGACGTTGCTGGCCGTACATTTGTACG
GCTCCGCAGTGGATGGCGGCCTGAAGCCACACAGTGATATTGATTTGCTGGTTACGGTGACCGTAAGGCT
TGATGAAACAACGCGGCGAGCTTTGATCAACGACCTTTTGGAAACTTCGGCTTCCCCTGGAGAGAGCGAG
ATTCTCCGCGCTGTAGAAGTCACCATTGTTGTGCACGACGACATCATTCCGTGGCGTTATCCAGCTAAGC
GCGAACTGCAATTTGGAGAATGGCAGCGCAATGACATTCTTGCAGGTATCTTCGAGCCAGCCACGATCGA
CATTGATCTGGCTATCTTGCTGACAAAAGCAAGAGAACATAGCGTTGCCTTGGTAGGTCCAGCGGCGGAG
GAACTCTTTGATCCGGTTCCTGAACAGGATCTATTTGAGGCGCTAAATGAAACCTTAACGCTATGGAACT
CGCCGCCCGACTGGGCTGGCGATGAGCGAAATGTAGTGCTTACGTTGTCCCGCATTTGGTACAGCGCAGT
AACCGGCAAAATCGCGCCGAAGGATGTCGCTGCCGACTGGGCAATGGAGCGCCTGCCGGCCCAGTATCAG
CCCGTCATACTTGAAGCTAGACAGGCTTATCTTGGACAAGAAGAAGATCGCTTGGCCTCGCGCGCAGATC
AGTTGGAAGAATTTGTCCACTACGTGAAAGGCGAGATCACCAAGGTAGTCGGCAAATAACCCTCGAGCCA
CCCATGACCAAAATCCCTTAACGTGAGTTACGCGTCGTTCCACTGAGCGTCAGACCCCGTAGAAAAGATC
AAAGGATCTTCTTGAGATCCTTTTTTTCTGCGCGTAATCTGCTGCTTGCAAACAAAAAAACCACCGCTAC
CAGCGGTGGTTTGTTTGCCGGATCAAGAGCTACCAACTCTTTTTCCGAAGGTAACTGGCTTCAGCAGAGC
GCAGATACCAAATACTGTTCTTCTAGTGTAGCCGTAGTTAGGCCACCACTTCAAGAA
Features (pLannotate 1.2.2; 12 found; start..end, strand, type, name):
    586..678     +  CDS            lacI (fragment): lac repressor; lacI; The lac repressor binds to the lac operator to inhibit transcription in E. coli. This inhibition can be relieved by adding lactose or isopropyl-β-D-thiogalactopyranoside (IPTG).
    733..760     -  terminator     rrnB T2 terminator: transcription terminator T2 from the E. coli rrnB gene
    892..935     +  terminator     rrnB T1 terminator: Escherichia coli rrnB; transcription terminator T1 from the E. coli rrnB gene
    982..1018    -  CDS            lacZα (fragment): LacZα fragment of β-galactosidase; lacZ fragment
   1035..1130    +  protein_bind   attL3: mutant version of attL; recombination site for the Gateway® LR reaction LR Clonase™
   1133..2389    +  CDS            VEGFC: VEGFC_HUMAN - Experimental evidence at protein level: Swiss-Prot protein existence level 1. Growth factor active in angiogenesis, and endothelial cell growth, stimulating their proliferation and migration and also has effects on the permeability of blood vessels. May function in angiogenesis of the venous and lymphatic vascular systems during embryogenesis, and also in the maintenance of differentiated lymphatic endothelium in adults. Binds and activates KDR/VEGFR2 and FLT4/VEGFR3 receptors. From Homo sapiens (Human).
   2391..2490    -  protein_bind   attL2: mutant version of attL; recombination site for the Gateway® LR reaction LR Clonase™
   2508..2526    -  promoter       T7 promoter: promoter for bacteriophage T7 RNA polymerase
   2716..2739    +  promoter       Pc promoter (fragment): intI1 (promoter lies within the coding sequence); class 1 integron promoter
   2915..2971    +  CDS            GmR (fragment): gentamycin acetyltransferase; aacC1; confers resistance to gentamycin
   2978..3769    +  CDS            SmR: aminoglycoside adenylyltransferase (Murphy, 1985); aadA; confers resistance to spectinomycin and streptomycin
   3862..403     +  rep_origin     ori (across the origin): high-copy-number ColE1/pMB1/pBR322/pUC origin of replication
