[The description below was written by a language model from this plasmid's Addgene catalogue record and pLannotate feature annotations shown in this document.]
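Description:
pDONR223_VEGFC_WT is a Gateway entry clone built on the Invitrogen pDONR223 backbone and carrying the human VEGFC open reading frame. VEGFC encodes a growth factor that acts on vascular and lymphatic endothelium through the VEGFR2 and VEGFR3 receptors. The sequenced plasmid is about 4 kb. It replicates in E. coli from a high-copy ColE1/pUC-type origin and is selected with spectinomycin through the aadA (SmR) aminoglycoside adenylyltransferase gene. Upstream of this gene lie a fragment of a class 1 integron Pc promoter and a remnant of a gentamicin resistance gene. Small lacI and lacZα fragments are also annotated as backbone remnants.

The VEGFC coding sequence (about 1.26 kb) sits between two attL recombination sites, annotated by the software as attL3 and attL2, so it can be moved by an LR Clonase reaction into any compatible Gateway destination vector. The record lists no promoter for the insert, so the plasmid serves as a shuttle and storage clone rather than an expression construct. The rrnB T1 and T2 terminators upstream insulate the cassette from read-through transcription. A T7 promoter lies just outside the downstream attL site, facing back toward the insert. The clone is in the "open" configuration, with no stop codon directly after the ORF, which allows C-terminal fusions to tags supplied by the destination vector.

Although the name says WT, the catalogue entry lists a K414Q change relative to the reference transcript. The record does not explain this discrepancy. The plasmid belongs to the Target Accelerator Plasmid Collection, assembled for systematic functional testing of cancer-associated genes and variants.
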