Addgene plasmid #82282: pDONR223_VEGFC_WT
Purpose: Gateway Donor vector containing VEGFC, part of the Target Accelerator Plasmid Collection.
Depositing lab: Jesse Boehm & William Hahn & David Root. Depositing organization: Broad Institute. Publication: Systematic Functional Interrogation of Rare Cancer Variants Identifies Oncogenic Alleles. Kim E, Ilic N, Shrestha Y, Zou L, Kamburov A, Zhu C, Yang X, Lubonja R, Tran N, Nguyen C, Lawrence MS, Piccioni F, Bagul M, Doench JG, Chouinard CR, Wu X, Hogstrom L, Natoli T, Tamayo P, Horn H, Corsello SM, Lage K, Root DE, Subramanian A, Golub TR, Getz G, Boehm JS, Hahn WC. Cancer Discov. 2016 Jul;6(7):714-26. doi: 10.1158/2159-8290.CD-16-0160. Epub 2016 May 4. PubMed 27147599.
Backbone
  Vector backbone: pDONR223
  Backbone manufacturer: Invitrogen
  Backbone size w/o insert (bp): 2790
  Vector type: Gateway Entry vector
Growth in bacteria
  Bacterial resistance: Spectinomycin, 50 μg/mL
  Growth temperature: 37°C
  Growth strain: DH5alpha
  Copy number: High Copy
Gene/Insert
  Gene/Insert name: VEGFC (alt name: NM_005429.4)
  Species: H. sapiens (human)
  Mutation: K414Q
  Entrez Gene: VEGFC (a.k.a. Flt4-L, LMPH1D, LMPHM4, VRP)
  Promoter: None
  Cloning method: Gateway Cloning
  Sequencing primers: 5′ M13pUC-fwd; 3′ M13-Rev
Terms and licenses: Academic/Nonprofit Terms; Industry Terms: Not Available to Industry
Depositor comments: Open state: NO stop codon immediately follows insert. Supporting reference: Systematic morphological profiling of human gene and allele function via Cell Painting. Rohban MH, et al. Elife. 2017, Mar 18;6. pii: e24060. PubMed PMID 28315521
How to cite: pDONR223_VEGFC_WT was a gift from Jesse Boehm & William Hahn & David Root (Addgene plasmid # 82282 ; http://n2t.net/addgene:82282 ; RRID:Addgene_82282)
