>Addgene plasmid #82282 | pDONR223_VEGFC_WT | depositor partial sequence | sequence record 155653 | Insert sequence
ATGCACTTGCTGGGCTTCTTCTCTGTGGCGTGTTCTCTGCTCGCCGCTGCGCTGCTCCCGGGTCCTCGCG
AGGCGCCCGCCGCCGCCGCCGCCTTCGAGTCCGGACTCGACCTCTCGGACGCGGAGCCCGACGCGGGCGA
GGCCACGGCTTATGCAAGCAAAGATCTGGAGGAGCAGTTACGGTCTGTGTCCAGTGTAGATGAACTCATG
ACTGTACTCTACCCAGAATATTGGAAAATGTACAAGTGTCAGCTAAGGAAAGGAGGCTGGCAACATAACA
GAGAACAGGCCAACCTCAACTCAAGGACAGAAGAGACTATAAAATTTGCTGCAGCACATTATAATACAGA
GATCTTGAAAAGTATTGATAATGAGTGGAGAAAGACTCAATGCATGCCACGGGAGGTGTGTATAGATGTG
GGGAAGGAGTTTGGAGTCGCGACAAACACCTTCTTTAAACCTCCATGTGTGTCCGTCTACAGATGTGGGG
GTTGCTGCAATAGTGAGGGGCTGCAGTGCATGAACACCAGCACGAGCTACCTCAGCAAGACGTTATTTGA
AATTACAGTGCCTCTCTCTCAAGGCCCCAAACCAGTAACAATCAGTTTTGCCAATCACACTTCCTGCCGA
TGCATGTCTAAACTGGATGTTTACAGACAAGTTCATTCCATTATTAGACGTTCCCTGCCAGCAACACTAC
CACAGTGTCAGGCAGCGAACAAGACCTGCCCCACCAATTACATGTGGAATAATCACATCTGCAGATGCCT
GGCTCAGGAAGATTTTATGTTTTCCTCGGATGCTGGAGATGACTCAACAGATGGATTCCATGACATCTGT
GGACCAAACAAGGAGCTGGATGAAGAGACCTGTCAGTGTGTCTGCAGAGCGGGGCTTCGGCCTGCCAGCT
GTGGACCCCACAAAGAACTAGACAGAAACTCATGCCAGTGTGTCTGTAAAAACAAACTCTTCCCCAGCCA
ATGTGGGGCCAACCGAGAATTTGATGAAAACACATGCCAGTGTGTATGTAAAAGAACCTGCCCCAGAAAT
CAACCCCTAAATCCTGGAAAATGTGCCTGTGAATGTACAGAAAGTCCACAGAAATGCTTGTTAAAAGGAA
AGAAGTTCCACCACCAAACATGCAGCTGTTACAGACGGCCATGTACGAACCGCCAGAAGGCTTGTGAGCC
AGGATTTTCATATAGTGAAGAAGTGTGTCGTTGTGTCCCTTCATATTGGCAAAGACCACAAATGAGC
